Addgene plasmid #186429: ZS007:eGFP-TM
Purpose: eGFP-TM
Depositing lab: Adam Cohen. Publication: Cell Membranes Resist Flow. Shi Z, Graber ZT, Baumgart T, Stone HA, Cohen AE. Cell. 2018 Dec 13;175(7):1769-1779.e13. doi: 10.1016/j.cell.2018.09.054. Epub 2018 Nov 1. PubMed 30392960.
Backbone
  Vector backbone: pDisplay
  Backbone size w/o insert (bp): 4586
  Total vector size (bp): 6019
  Vector type: Mammalian Expression
Growth in bacteria
  Bacterial resistance: Ampicillin, 100 μg/mL
  Growth temperature: 30°C
  Growth strain: NEB Stable
  Copy number: Unknown
Gene/Insert
  Gene/Insert name: eGFP-TM
  Species: Synthetic
  Insert size (bp): 1433
  Promoter: cmv
  Cloning method: Gibson Cloning
  Sequencing primers: 5′ gattatgctggggcccTGGTGAGCAAGGGCGAGG; 3′ tcgacctgcagccgcggCTTGTACAGCTCGTCCATGC
Terms and licenses: Academic/Nonprofit Terms; Industry Terms: Not Available to Industry
How to cite: ZS007:eGFP-TM was a gift from Adam Cohen (Addgene plasmid # 186429 ; http://n2t.net/addgene:186429 ; RRID:Addgene_186429)
