[The description below was written by a language model from this plasmid's Addgene catalogue record and pLannotate feature annotations shown in this document.]
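Description:
ZS007:eGFP-TM is a mammalian expression plasmid of about 6 kb built on the pDisplay backbone, a vector designed to send a protein through the secretory pathway and anchor it on the outer face of the plasma membrane. It is propagated in E. coli through a high-copy ColE1/pUC-type origin and selected with ampicillin via the β-lactamase gene. An f1 origin is also present. For mammalian cells, the annotation shows a Tn5 NeoR/KanR gene positioned downstream of an SV40 enhancer/early promoter across the circular junction and followed by an HSV TK polyadenylation signal, which would allow G418 selection. The short ble, HIV-1 LTR and extra promoter and poly(A) fragments called by the automated annotation are most likely partial matches rather than functional parts.

The payload is a synthetic fusion driven by the CMV immediate-early enhancer and promoter, with a T7 promoter just upstream of the coding region, and terminated by the bGH polyadenylation signal. The open reading frame begins with the mouse Igκ light-chain leader, which directs secretion. This is followed by an HA epitope sequence (annotated as a fragment of a 3xHA tag), EGFP, and then the transmembrane domain of PDGF receptor β. EGFP was inserted by Gibson assembly between the HA tag and the membrane anchor. The expected product is a single-pass membrane protein with EGFP and the HA tag displayed extracellularly.

The recorded purpose simply repeats the insert name. The associated publication concerns flow and tension propagation in cell membranes, which is consistent with use as a fluorescent transmembrane tracer, but the record does not state the specific application.
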