Features (pLannotate 1.2.2; 20 found; start..end, strand, type, name):
      5..358     -  promoter       SV40 promoter: SV40 enhancer and early promoter
    360..377     -  promoter       AmpR promoter (fragment): bla
    418..1278    -  CDS            AmpR: β-lactamase; bla; confers resistance to ampicillin, carbenicillin, and related antibiotics
   1279..1383    -  promoter       AmpR promoter: bla
   1410..1838    +  rep_origin     f1 ori (sequence partly withheld): f1 bacteriophage origin of replication; arrow indicates direction of (+) strand synthesis
   1877..2256    +  enhancer       CMV enhancer: human cytomegalovirus immediate early enhancer
   2257..2460    +  promoter       CMV promoter: human cytomegalovirus (CMV) immediate early promoter
   2456..2489    +  LTR            5' LTR (truncated) (fragment): truncated 5' long terminal repeat (LTR) from HIV-1
   2505..2523    +  promoter       T7 promoter: promoter for bacteriophage T7 RNA polymerase
   2604..2666    +  sig_peptide    Igκ leader: leader sequence from mouse immunoglobulin κ light chain
   2666..2689    +  CDS            3xHA (fragment): three tandem HA epitope tags
   2700..3416    +  CDS            EGFP: EGFP is a basic (constitutively fluorescent) green fluorescent protein published in 1996, derived from Aequorea victoria. It is reported to be a rapidly-maturing weak dimer with moderate acid sensitivity.
   3468..3614    +  CDS            PDGFRβ TM domain: transmembrane domain from platelet derived growth factor receptor beta
   3642..3866    +  polyA_signal   bGH poly(A) signal: bovine growth hormone polyadenylation signal
   3870..3888    +  promoter       SV40 promoter (fragment): SV40 enhancer and early promoter
   3998..4586    -  rep_origin     ori: high-copy-number ColE1/pMB1/pBR322/pUC origin of replication
   4808..4824    +  polyA_signal   bGH poly(A) signal (fragment): bovine growth hormone polyadenylation signal
   4915..4962    -  polyA_signal   HSV TK poly(A) signal: herpes simplex virus thymidine kinase polyadenylation signal (Cole and Stacy, 1985)
   5021..5173    -  CDS            ble (fragment): BLE_KLEPN - Experimental evidence at protein level: Swiss-Prot protein existence level 1. Binding protein with a strong affinity to the bleomycin family of antibiotics. Binds to CL990; an antimitotic-antibiotic compound. From Klebsiella pneumoniae.
   5194..5988    -  CDS            NeoR/KanR: aminoglycoside phosphotransferase from Tn5; aph(3')-II (or nptII); confers resistance to neomycin, kanamycin, and G418 (Geneticin®)
>Addgene plasmid #186429 | ZS007:eGFP-TM | addgene full sequence | sequence record 368436 | Addgene NGS Result
GATCTTTGCAAAAGCCTAGGCCTCCAAAAAAGCCTCCTCACTACTTCTGGAATAGCTCAGAGGCCGGGCC
TCGGCCTCTGCATAAATAAAAAAAATTAGTCAGCCATGGGGCGGAGAATGGGCGGAACTGGGCGGAGTTA
GGGGCGGGATGGGCGGAGTTAGGGGCGGGACTATGGTTGCTGACTAATTGAGATGCATGCTTTGCATACT
TCTGCCTGCTGGGGAGCCTGGGGACTTTCCACACCTGGTTGCTGACTAATTGAGATGCATGCTTTGCATA
CTTCTGCCTGCTGGGGAGCCTGGGGACTTTCCACACCCTAACTGACACACATTCCACAGCTGGTTCTTTC
CGCCTCAGGACTCTTCCTTTTTCAATAAATCAATCTAAAGTATATATGAGTAAACTTGGTCTGACAGTTA
CCAATGCTTAATCAGTGAGGCACCTATCTCAGCGATCTGTCTATTTCGTTCATCCATAGTTGCCTGACTC
CCCGTCGTGTAGATAACTACGATACGGGAGGGCTTACCATCTGGCCCCAGTGCTGCAATGATACCGCGAG
ACCCACGCTCACCGGCTCCAGATTTATCAGCAATAAACCAGCCAGCCGGAAGGGCCGAGCGCAGAAGTGG
TCCTGCAACTTTATCCGCCTCCATCCAGTCTATTAATTGTTGCCGGGAAGCTAGAGTAAGTAGTTCGCCA
GTTAATAGTTTGCGCAACGTTGTTGCCATTGCTACAGGCATCGTGGTGTCACGCTCGTCGTTTGGTATGG
CTTCATTCAGCTCCGGTTCCCAACGATCAAGGCGAGTTACATGATCCCCCATGTTGTGCAAAAAAGCGGT
TAGCTCCTTCGGTCCTCCGATCGTTGTCAGAAGTAAGTTGGCCGCAGTGTTATCACTCATGGTTATGGCA
GCACTGCATAATTCTCTTACTGTCATGCCATCCGTAAGATGCTTTTCTGTGACTGGTGAGTACTCAACCA
AGTCATTCTGAGAATAGTGTATGCGGCGACCGAGTTGCTCTTGCCCGGCGTCAATACGGGATAATACCGC
GCCACATAGCAGAACTTTAAAAGTGCTCATCATTGGAAAACGTTCTTCGGGGCGAAAACTCTCAAGGATC
TTACCGCTGTTGAGATCCAGTTCGATGTAACCCACTCGTGCACCCAACTGATCTTCAGCATCTTTTACTT
TCACCAGCGTTTCTGGGTGAGCAAAAACAGGAAGGCAAAATGCCGCAAAAAAGGGAATAAGGGCGACACG
GAAATGTTGAATACTCATACTCTTCCTTTTTCAATATTATTGAAGCATTTATCAGGGTTATTGTCTCATG
AGCGGATACATATTTGAATGTATTTAGAAAAATAAACAAATAGGGGTTCCGCGCACATTTCCCCGAAAAG
TGCCACCTG
[124 nt withheld, positions 1410-1533]
C
[91 nt withheld, positions 1535-1625]
A
[49 nt withheld, positions 1627-1675]
CCTTTGACGTTGGAGTCCACGTTCTTT
[37 nt withheld, positions 1703-1739]
ACCCTATCTCGGTCTATTCTTTTGATTTATAAGGGATTTTGCCGATTTCGGCCTATTGGTTAAAAAATGA
GCTGATTTAACAAAAATTTAACGCGAATTTTAACAAAATATTAACGCTTACAATTTACGCGCGCGTTGAC
ATTGATTATTGACTAGTTATTAATAGTAATCAATTACGGGGTCATTAGTTCATAGCCCATATATGGAGTT
CCGCGTTACATAACTTACGGTAAATGGCCCGCCTGGCTGACCGCCCAACGACCCCCGCCCATTGACGTCA
ATAATGACGTATGTTCCCATAGTAACGCCAATAGGGACTTTCCATTGACGTCAATGGGTGGAGTATTTAC
GGTAAACTGCCCACTTGGCAGTACATCAAGTGTATCATATGCCAAGTACGCCCCCTATTGACGTCAATGA
CGGTAAATGGCCCGCCTGGCATTATGCCCAGTACATGACCTTATGGGACTTTCCTACTTGGCAGTACATC
TACGTATTAGTCATCGCTATTACCATGGTGATGCGGTTTTGGCAGTACATCAATGGGCGTGGATAGCGGT
TTGACTCACGGGGATTTCCAAGTCTCCACCCCATTGACGTCAATGGGAGTTTGTTTTGGCACCAAAATCA
ACGGGACTTTCCAAAATGTCGTAACAACTCCGCCCCATTGACGCAAATGGGCGGTAGGCGTGTACGGTGG
GAGGTCTATATAAGCAGAGCTCTCTGGCTAACTAGAGAACCCACTGCTTACTGGCTTATCGAAATTAATA
CGACTCACTATAGGGAGACCCAAGCTTGGTACCGAGCTCGGATCCACTAGTAACGGCCGCCAGTGTGCTG
GAATTCGGCTTGGGGATATCCACCATGGAGACAGACACACTCCTGCTATGGGTACTGCTGCTCTGGGTTC
CAGGTTCCACTGGTGACTATCCATATGATGTTCCAGATTATGCTGGGGCCCTGGTGAGCAAGGGCGAGGA
GCTGTTCACCGGGGTGGTGCCCATCCTGGTCGAGCTGGACGGCGACGTAAACGGCCACAAGTTCAGCGTG
TCCGGCGAGGGCGAGGGCGATGCCACCTACGGCAAGCTGACCCTGAAGTTCATCTGCACCACCGGCAAGC
TGCCCGTGCCCTGGCCCACCCTCGTGACCACCCTGACCTACGGCGTGCAGTGCTTCAGCCGCTACCCCGA
CCACATGAAGCAGCACGACTTCTTCAAGTCCGCCATGCCCGAAGGCTACGTCCAGGAGCGCACCATCTTC
TTCAAGGACGACGGCAACTACAAGACCCGCGCCGAGGTGAAGTTCGAGGGCGACACCCTGGTGAACCGCA
TCGAGCTGAAGGGCATCGACTTCAAGGAGGACGGCAACATCCTGGGGCACAAGCTGGAGTACAACTACAA
CAGCCACAACGTCTATATCATGGCCGACAAGCAGAAGAACGGCATCAAGGTGAACTTCAAGATCCGCCAC
AACATCGAGGACGGCAGCGTGCAGCTCGCCGACCACTACCAGCAGAACACCCCCATCGGCGACGGCCCCG
TGCTGCTGCCCGACAACCACTACCTGAGCACCCAGTCCGCCCTGAGCAAAGACCCCAACGAGAAGCGCGA
TCACATGGTCCTGCTGGAGTTCGTGACCGCCGCCGGGATCACTCTCGGCATGGACGAGCTGTACAAGCCG
CGGCTGCAGGTCGACGAACAAAAACTCATCTCAGAAGAGGATCTGAATGCTGTGGGCCAGGACACGCAGG
AGGTCATCGTGGTGCCACACTCCTTGCCCTTTAAGGTGGTGGTGATCTCAGCCATCCTGGCCCTGGTGGT
GCTCACCATCATCTCCCTTATCATCCTCATCATGCTTTGGCAGAAGAAGCCACGTTAGGCGGCCGCTCGA
GATCAGCCTCGACTGTGCCTTCTAGTTGCCAGCCATCTGTTGTTTGCCCCTCCCCCGTGCCTTCCTTGAC
CCTGGAAGGTGCCACTCCCACTGTCCTTTCCTAATAAAATGAGGAAATTGCATCGCATTGTCTGAGTAGG
TGTCATTCTATTCTGGGGGGTGGGGTGGGGCAGGACAGCAAGGGGGAGGATTGGGAAGACAATAGCAGGC
ATGCTGGGGATGCGGTGGGCTCTATGGCTTCTGAGGCGGAAAGAACCAGTGGCGGTAATACGGTTATCCA
CAGAATCAGGGGATAACGCAGGAAAGAACATGTGAGCAAAAGGCCAGCAAAAGGCCAGGAACCGTAAAAA
GGCCGCGTTGCTGGCGTTTTTCCATAGGCTCCGCCCCCCTGACGAGCATCACAAAAATCGACGCTCAAGT
CAGAGGTGGCGAAACCCGACAGGACTATAAAGATACCAGGCGTTTCCCCCTGGAAGCTCCCTCGTGCGCT
CTCCTGTTCCGACCCTGCCGCTTACCGGATACCTGTCCGCCTTTCTCCCTTCGGGAAGCGTGGCGCTTTC
TCATAGCTCACGCTGTAGGTATCTCAGTTCGGTGTAGGTCGTTCGCTCCAAGCTGGGCTGTGTGCACGAA
CCCCCCGTTCAGCCCGACCGCTGCGCCTTATCCGGTAACTATCGTCTTGAGTCCAACCCGGTAAGACACG
ACTTATCGCCACTGGCAGCAGCCACTGGTAACAGGATTAGCAGAGCGAGGTATGTAGGCGGTGCTACAGA
GTTCTTGAAGTGGTGGCCTAACTACGGCTACACTAGAAGAACAGTATTTGGTATCTGCGCTCTGCTGAAG
CCAGTTACCTTCGGAAAAAGAGTTGGTAGCTCTTGATCCGGCAAACAAACCACCGCTGGTAGCGGTGGTT
TTTTTGTTTGCAAGCAGCAGATTACGCGCAGAAAAAAAGGATCTCAAGAAGATCCTTTGATCTTTTCTAC
GGGGTCTGACGCTCAGTGGAACGAAAACTCACGTTAAGGGATTTTGGTCATGAGATTATCAAAAAGGATC
TTCACCTAGATCCTTTTAAATTAAAAATGAAGTTTTAAATCAATCTAAAGTATATATGAGTAACCTGAGG
CTATGGCAGGGCCTGCCGCCCCGACGTTGGCTGCGAGCCCTGGGCCTTCACCCGAACTTGGGGGGTGGGG
TGGGGAAAAGGAAGAAACGCGGGCGTATTGGCCCCAATGGGGTCTCGGTGGGGTATCGACAGAGTGCCAG
CCCTGGGACCGAACCCCGCGTTTATGAACAAACGACCCAACACCGTGCGTTTTATTCTGTCTTTTTATTG
CCGTCATAGCGCGGGTTCCTTCCGGTATTGTCTCCTTCCGTGTTTCAGTTAGCCTCCCCCTAGGGTGGGC
GAAGAACTCCAGCATGAGATCCCCGCGCTGGAGGATCATCCAGCCGGCGTCCCGGAAAACGATTCCGAAG
CCCAACCTTTCATAGAAGGCGGCGGTGGAATCGAAATCTCGTGATGGCAGGTTGGGCGTCGCTTGGTCGG
TCATTTCGAACCCCAGAGTCCCGCTCAGAAGAACTCGTCAAGAAGGCGATAGAAGGCGATGCGCTGCGAA
TCGGGAGCGGCGATACCGTAAAGCACGAGGAAGCGGTCAGCCCATTCGCCGCCAAGCTCTTCAGCAATAT
CACGGGTAGCCAACGCTATGTCCTGATAGCGGTCCGCCACACCCAGCCGGCCACAGTCGATGAATCCAGA
AAAGCGGCCATTTTCCACCATGATATTCGGCAAGCAGGCATCGCCATGGGTCACGACGAGATCCTCGCCG
TCGGGCATGCTCGCCTTGAGCCTGGCGAACAGTTCGGCTGGCGCGAGCCCCTGATGCTCTTCGTCCAGAT
CATCCTGATCGACAAGACCGGCTTCCATCCGAGTACGTGCTCGCTCGATGCGATGTTTCGCTTGGTGGTC
GAATGGGCAGGTAGCCGGATCAAGCGTATGCAGCCGCCGCATTGCATCAGCCATGATGGATACTTTCTCG
GCAGGAGCAAGGTGAGATGACAGGAGATCCTGCCCCGGCACTTCGCCCAATAGCAGCCAGTCCCTTCCCG
CTTCAGTGACAACGTCGAGCACAGCTGCGCAAGGAACGCCCGTCGTGGCCAGCCACGATAGCCGCGCTGC
CTCGTCTTGCAGTTCATTCAGGGCACCGGACAGGTCGGTCTTGACAAAAAGAACCGGGCGCCCCTGCGCT
GACAGCCGGAACACGGCGGCATCAGAGCAGCCGATTGTCTGTTGTGCCCAGTCATAGCCGAATAGCCTCT
CCACCCAAGCGGCCGGAGAACCTGCGTGCAATCCATCTTGTTCAATCATGCGAAACGATCCTCATCCTGT
CTCTTGATC
